>Addgene plasmid #86594 | pTagBFP-Akt1 | addgene full sequence | sequence record 176851 | Addgene NGS Result
CCATATATGGAGTTCCGCGTTACATAACTTACGGTAAATGGCCCGCCTGGCTGACCGCCCAACGACCCCC
GCCCATTGACGTCAATAATGACGTATGTTCCCATAGTAACGCCAATAGGGACTTTCCATTGACGTCAATG
GGTGGAGTATTTACGGTAAACTGCCCACTTGGCAGTACATCAAGTGTATCATATGCCAAGTACGCCCCCT
ATTGACGTCAATGACGGTAAATGGCCCGCCTGGCATTATGCCCAGTACATGACCTTATGGGACTTTCCTA
CTTGGCAGTACATCTACGTATTAGTCATCGCTATTACCATGGTGATGCGGTTTTGGCAGTACATCAATGG
GCGTGGATAGCGGTTTGACTCACGGGGATTTCCAAGTCTCCACCCCATTGACGTCAATGGGAGTTTGTTT
TGGCACCAAAATCAACGGGACTTTCCAAAATGTCGTAACAACTCCGCCCCATTGACGCAAATGGGCGGTA
GGCGTGTACGGTGGGAGGTCTATATAAGCAGAGCTGGTTTAGTGAACCGTCAGATCCGCTAGCGCTACCG
GTCGCCACCATGAGCGAGCTGATTAAGGAGAACATGCACATGAAGCTGTACATGGAGGGCACCGTGGACA
ACCATCACTTCAAGTGCACATCCGAGGGCGAAGGCAAGCCCTACGAGGGCACCCAGACCATGAGAATCAA
GGTGGTCGAGGGCGGCCCTCTCCCCTTCGCCTTCGACATCCTGGCTACTAGCTTCCTCTACGGCAGCAAG
ACCTTCATCAACCACACCCAGGGCATCCCCGACTTCTTCAAGCAGTCCTTCCCTGAGGGCTTCACATGGG
AGAGAGTCACCACATACGAAGACGGGGGCGTGCTGACCGCTACCCAGGACACCAGCCTCCAGGACGGCTG
CCTCATCTACAACGTCAAGATCAGAGGGGTGAACTTCACATCCAACGGCCCTGTGATGCAGAAGAAAACA
CTCGGCTGGGAGGCCTTCACCGAGACGCTGTACCCCGCTGACGGCGGCCTGGAAGGCAGAAACGACATGG
CCCTGAAGCTCGTGGGCGGGAGCCATCTGATCGCAAACATCAAGACCACATATAGATCCAAGAAACCCGC
TAAGAACCTCAAGATGCCTGGCGTCTACTATGTGGACTACAGACTGGAAAGAATCAAGGAGGCCAACAAC
GAGACCTACGTCGAGCAGCACGAGGTGGCAGTGGCCAGATACTGCGACCTCCCTAGCAAACTGGGGCACA
AGCTTAATTCCGGACTCAGATCTCGAGCT
[1440 nt withheld, positions 1290-2729]
TGATCTAGATAACTGATCATAATCAGCCATACCACATTTGTAGAGGTTTTACTTGCTTTAAAAAACCTCC
CACACCTCCCCCTGAACCTGAAACATAAAATGAATGCAATTGTTGTTGTTAACTTGTTTATTGCAGCTTA
TAATGGTTACAAATAAAGCAATAGCATCACAAATTTCACAAATAAAGCATTTTTTTCACTGCATTCTAGT
TGTGGTTTGTCCAAACTCATCAATGTATCTTAACGCGTAAATTGTAAGCGTTAATATTTTGTTAAAATTC
GCGTTAAATTTTTGTTAAATCAGCTCATTTTTTAACCAATAGGCCGAAATCGGCAAAATCCCTTATAAAT
CAAAAGAATAGACCGAGATAGGGT
[37 nt withheld, positions 3104-3140]
AAAGAACGTGGACTCCAACGTCAAAGG
[49 nt withheld, positions 3168-3216]
T
[91 nt withheld, positions 3218-3308]
G
[124 nt withheld, positions 3310-3433]
CAGGTGGCACTTTTCGGGGAAATGTGCGCGGAACCCCTATTTGTTTATTTTTCTAAATACATTCAAATAT
GTATCCGCTCATGAGACAATAACCCTGATAAATGCTTCAATAATATTGAAAAAGGAAGAGTCCTGAGGCG
GAAAGAACCAGCTGTGGAATGTGTGTCAGTTAGGGTGTGGAAAGTCCCCAGGCTCCCCAGCAGGCAGAAG
TATGCAAAGCATGCATCTCAATTAGTCAGCAACCAGGTGTGGAAAGTCCCCAGGCTCCCCAGCAGGCAGA
AGTATGCAAAGCATGCATCTCAATTAGTCAGCAACCATAGTCCCGCCCCTAACTCCGCCCATCCCGCCCC
TAACTCCGCCCAGTTCCGCCCATTCTCCGCCCCATGGCTGACTAATTTTTTTTATTTATGCAGAGGCCGA
GGCCGCCTCGGCCTCTGAGCTATTCCAGAAGTAGTGAGGAGGCTTTTTTGGAGGCCTAGGCTTTTGCAAA
GATCGATCAAGAGACAGGATGAGGATCGTTTCGCATGATTGAACAAGATGGATTGCACGCAGGTTCTCCG
GCCGCTTGGGTGGAGAGGCTATTCGGCTATGACTGGGCACAACAGACAATCGGCTGCTCTGATGCCGCCG
TGTTCCGGCTGTCAGCGCAGGGGCGCCCGGTTCTTTTTGTCAAGACCGACCTGTCCGGTGCCCTGAATGA
ACTGCAAGACGAGGCAGCGCGGCTATCGTGGCTGGCCACGACGGGCGTTCCTTGCGCAGCTGTGCTCGAC
GTTGTCACTGAAGCGGGAAGGGACTGGCTGCTATTGGGCGAAGTGCCGGGGCAGGATCTCCTGTCATCTC
ACCTTGCTCCTGCCGAGAAAGTATCCATCATGGCTGATGCAATGCGGCGGCTGCATACGCTTGATCCGGC
TACCTGCCCATTCGACCACCAAGCGAAACATCGCATCGAGCGAGCACGTACTCGGATGGAAGCCGGTCTT
GTCGATCAGGATGATCTGGACGAAGAGCATCAGGGGCTCGCGCCAGCCGAACTGTTCGCCAGGCTCAAGG
CGAGCATGCCCGACGGCGAGGATCTCGTCGTGACCCATGGCGATGCCTGCTTGCCGAATATCATGGTGGA
AAATGGCCGCTTTTCTGGATTCATCGACTGTGGCCGGCTGGGTGTGGCGGACCGCTATCAGGACATAGCG
TTGGCTACCCGTGATATTGCTGAAGAGCTTGGCGGCGAATGGGCTGACCGCTTCCTCGTGCTTTACGGTA
TCGCCGCTCCCGATTCGCAGCGCATCGCCTTCTATCGCCTTCTTGACGAGTTCTTCTGAGCGGGACTCTG
GGGTTCGAAATGACCGACCAAGCGACGCCCAACCTGCCATCACGAGATTTCGATTCCACCGCCGCCTTCT
ATGAAAGGTTGGGCTTCGGAATCGTTTTCCGGGACGCCGGCTGGATGATCCTCCAGCGCGGGGATCTCAT
GCTGGAGTTCTTCGCCCACCCTAGGGGGAGGCTAACTGAAACACGGAAGGAGACAATACCGGAAGGAACC
CGCGCTATGACGGCAATAAAAAGACAGAATAAAACGCACGGTGTTGGGTCGTTTGTTCATAAACGCGGGG
TTCGGTCCCAGGGCTGGCACTCTGTCGATACCCCACCGAGACCCCATTGGGGCCAATACGCCCGCGTTTC
TTCCTTTTCCCCACCCCACCCCCCAAGTTCGGGTGAAGGCCCAGGGCTCGCAGCCAACGTCGGGGCGGCA
GGCCCTGCCATAGCCTCAGGTTACTCATATATACTTTAGATTGATTTAAAACTTCATTTTTAATTTAAAA
GGATCTAGGTGAAGATCCTTTTTGATAATCTCATGACCAAAATCCCTTAACGTGAGTTTTCGTTCCACTG
AGCGTCAGACCCCGTAGAAAAGATCAAAGGATCTTCTTGAGATCCTTTTTTTCTGCGCGTAATCTGCTGC
TTGCAAACAAAAAAACCACCGCTACCAGCGGTGGTTTGTTTGCCGGATCAAGAGCTACCAACTCTTTTTC
CGAAGGTAACTGGCTTCAGCAGAGCGCAGATACCAAATACTGTTCTTCTAGTGTAGCCGTAGTTAGGCCA
CCACTTCAAGAACTCTGTAGCACCGCCTACATACCTCGCTCTGCTAATCCTGTTACCAGTGGCTGCTGCC
AGTGGCGATAAGTCGTGTCTTACCGGGTTGGACTCAAGACGATAGTTACCGGATAAGGCGCAGCGGTCGG
GCTGAACGGGGGGTTCGTGCACACAGCCCAGCTTGGAGCGAACGACCTACACCGAACTGAGATACCTACA
GCGTGAGCTATGAGAAAGCGCCACGCTTCCCGAAGGGAGAAAGGCGGACAGGTATCCGGTAAGCGGCAGG
GTCGGAACAGGAGAGCGCACGAGGGAGCTTCCAGGGGGAAACGCCTGGTATCTTTATAGTCCTGTCGGGT
TTCGCCACCTCTGACTTGAGCGTCGATTTTTGTGATGCTCGTCAGGGGGGCGGAGCCTATGGAAAAACGC
CAGCAACGCGGCCTTTTTACGGTTCCTGGCCTTTTGCTGGCCTTTTGCTCACATGTTCTTTCCTGCGTTA
TCCCCTGATTCTGTGGATAACCGTATTACCGCCATGCATTAGTTATTAATAGTAATCAATTACGGGGTCA
TTAGTTCATAGC
Features (pLannotate 1.2.2; 16 found; start..end, strand, type, name):
     18..321     +  enhancer       CMV enhancer: human cytomegalovirus immediate early enhancer
    322..525     +  promoter       CMV promoter: human cytomegalovirus (CMV) immediate early promoter
    570..1268    +  CDS            TagBFP: TagBFP is a basic (constitutively fluorescent) blue fluorescent protein published in 2008, derived from Entacmaea quadricolor. It is reported to be a very rapidly-maturing monomer with very low acid sensitivity.
   1269..1289    +  misc_feature   MCS (fragment): multiple cloning site
   1290..2729    +  CDS            AKT1 (sequence withheld): AKT1_HUMAN - Also known as PKB, RAC. Experimental evidence at protein level: Swiss-Prot protein existence level 1. AKT1 is one of 3 closely related serine/threonine-protein kinases (AKT1, AKT2 and AKT3) called the AKT kinase, and which regulate many processes including metabolism, proliferation, cell survival, growth and angiogenesis (PubMed:15526160, PubMed:11882383, PubMed:21620960, PubMed:21432781). This is mediated through serine and/or threonine phosphorylation of a range of downstream substrates (PubMed:15526160, PubMed:11882383, PubMed:21620960, PubMed:21432781). Over 100 substrate cand
   2743..2827    +  CDS            large T antigen (fragment): large T antigen from SV40 (simian virus 40)
   2850..2971    +  polyA_signal   SV40 poly(A) signal: SV40 polyadenylation signal
   3005..3433    -  rep_origin     f1 ori (sequence partly withheld): f1 bacteriophage origin of replication; arrow indicates direction of (+) strand synthesis
   3460..3564    +  promoter       AmpR promoter: bla
   3566..3923    +  promoter       SV40 promoter: SV40 enhancer and early promoter
   3958..4752    +  CDS            NeoR/KanR: aminoglycoside phosphotransferase from Tn5; aph(3')-II (or nptII); confers resistance to neomycin, kanamycin, and G418 (Geneticin®)
   4773..4925    +  CDS            ble (fragment): BLE_KLEPN - Experimental evidence at protein level: Swiss-Prot protein existence level 1. Binding protein with a strong affinity to the bleomycin family of antibiotics. Binds to CL990; an antimitotic-antibiotic compound. From Klebsiella pneumoniae.
   4984..5031    +  polyA_signal   HSV TK poly(A) signal: herpes simplex virus thymidine kinase polyadenylation signal (Cole and Stacy, 1985)
   5122..5138    -  polyA_signal   bGH poly(A) signal (fragment): bovine growth hormone polyadenylation signal
   5360..5948    +  rep_origin     ori: high-copy-number ColE1/pMB1/pBR322/pUC origin of replication
   6063..6105    +  enhancer       CMV enhancer (fragment): human cytomegalovirus immediate early enhancer
