[The description below was written by a language model from this plasmid's Addgene catalogue record and pLannotate feature annotations shown in this document.]
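Description:
pTagBFP-Akt1 is a 6,105 bp mammalian expression plasmid built on the pTagBFP backbone that produces wild-type human AKT1 fused to the blue fluorescent protein TagBFP. Expression is driven by the human cytomegalovirus immediate early enhancer and promoter. The TagBFP coding sequence lies first, followed by a short remnant of the multiple cloning site that acts as a linker and then the AKT1 open reading frame, so the fluorescent tag sits at the N-terminus of the kinase. The transcript is terminated by an SV40 polyadenylation signal. The small "large T antigen" fragment annotated just upstream of it is most likely part of that SV40-derived 3' region rather than a functional coding element.

The plasmid replicates in E. coli from a high-copy ColE1/pUC-type origin and also carries an f1 phage origin, which permits single-stranded DNA production. Selection relies on a dual-purpose NeoR/KanR cassette encoding the Tn5 aminoglycoside phosphotransferase. A bacterial bla-type promoter drives it for kanamycin resistance in bacteria, while the SV40 enhancer/early promoter and an HSV TK polyadenylation signal allow G418 selection of stably transfected mammalian cells. The short ble, bGH poly(A) and terminal CMV enhancer fragments in the annotation appear to be backbone remnants, or in the last case the enhancer wrapping around the circular map, rather than separate functional parts.

AKT1 is a serine/threonine kinase regulating metabolism, proliferation, survival and growth. The construct allows visualisation of the tagged kinase in transfected mammalian cells, and the associated publication examines how engagement of the lipid PI(3,4,5)P3 restricts Akt activity to cellular membranes.
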