Addgene plasmid #86594: pTagBFP-Akt1
Purpose: Expresses TagBFP-tagged human Akt1(WT)
Depositing lab: Thomas Leonard & Ivan Yudushkin. Depositing organization: Medical University of Vienna. Publication: PI(3,4,5)P3 Engagement Restricts Akt Activity to Cellular Membranes. Ebner M, Lucic I, Leonard TA, Yudushkin I. Mol Cell. 2017 Feb 2;65(3):416-431.e6. doi: 10.1016/j.molcel.2016.12.028. PubMed 28157504.
Backbone
  Vector backbone: pTagBFP
  Vector type: Mammalian Expression
Growth in bacteria
  Bacterial resistance: Kanamycin, 50 μg/mL
  Growth temperature: 37°C
  Growth strain: DH5alpha
  Copy number: High Copy
Gene/Insert
  Gene/Insert name: Akt1
  Species: H. sapiens (human)
  Entrez Gene: AKT1 (a.k.a. AKT, PKB, PKB-ALPHA, PRKBA, RAC, RAC-ALPHA)
Resource information
  A portion of this plasmid was derived from a plasmid made by: Thomas Leonard, MFPL, Vienna
Terms and licenses: Academic/Nonprofit Terms; Industry Terms: Not Available to Industry
How to cite: pTagBFP-Akt1 was a gift from Thomas Leonard & Ivan Yudushkin (Addgene plasmid # 86594 ; http://n2t.net/addgene:86594 ; RRID:Addgene_86594)
